>Addgene plasmid #108393 | pcDNA3-mPC1_4119-eGFP-3HA | addgene full sequence | sequence record 208085 | Addgene NGS Result
GACGGATCGGGAGATCTCCCGATCCCCTATGGTGCACTCTCAGTACAATCTGCTCTGATGCCGCATAGTT
AAGCCAGTATCTGCTCCCTGCTTGTGTGTTGGAGGTCGCTGAGTAGTGCGCGAGCAAAATTTAAGCTACA
ACAAGGCAAGGCTTGACCGACAATTGCATGAAGAATCTGCTTAGGGTTAGGCGTTTTGCGCTGCTTCGCG
ATGTACGGGCCAGATATACGCGTTGACATTGATTATTGACTAGTTATTAATAGTAATCAATTACGGGGTC
ATTAGTTCATAGCCCATATATGGAGTTCCGCGTTACATAACTTACGGTAAATGGCCCGCCTGGCTGACCG
CCCAACGACCCCCGCCCATTGACGTCAATAATGACGTATGTTCCCATAGTAACGCCAATAGGGACTTTCC
ATTGACGTCAATGGGTGGAGTATTTACGGTAAACTGCCCACTTGGCAGTACATCAAGTGTATCATATGCC
AAGTACGCCCCCTATTGACGTCAATGACGGTAAATGGCCCGCCTGGCATTATGCCCAGTACATGACCTTA
TGGGACTTTCCTACTTGGCAGTACATCTACGTATTAGTCATCGCTATTACCATGGTGATGCGGTTTTGGC
AGTACATCAATGGGCGTGGATAGCGGTTTGACTCACGGGGATTTCCAAGTCTCCACCCCATTGACGTCAA
TGGGAGTTTGTTTTGGCACCAAAATCAACGGGACTTTCCAAAATGTCGTAACAACTCCGCCCCATTGACG
CAAATGGGCGGTAGGCGTGTACGGTGGGAGGTCTATATAAGCAGAGCTCTCTGGCTAACTAGAGAACCCA
CTGCTTACTGGCTTATCGAAATTAATACGACTCACTATAGGGAGACCCAAGCTTGGTACCGAGCTCGGAT
CCACTAGTAACGGCCGCCAGTGTGCTGGAATTCACCATGGTGGAGCTTTTCCTGCGTAGGCTTCGGCTCT
GGATGGGCTTCAGCAAGGTCAAGGAGTTCCGCCACAAAGTCCGCTTTGAAGGAATGGATCCACTGCCTTC
CCGCTCATCCAGGGGCTCCAAGTCATCCCCAGTTGTGCTCCCACCTAGCTCAGGCTCAGAAGCTTCACAC
CCATCCACCTCGTCCAGCCAACCAGACGGGCCGAGCGCCAGCTTAAGCCGCTCGACGCTGAAGCTGGAAC
CAGAGCCCTCTCGCCTCCATGCTGTGTTTGAAAGTCTGCTTGTCCAGTTTGACCGACTCAACCAGGCCAC
AGAGGACGTCTACCAGCTGGAGCAACAACTCCAGAGCCTTCGAGGCCATGGGCACAATGGACCTCCTTCC
TCTCCCTCCCCTGGCTGCTTCCCAGGCTCTCAGCCAGCTTTGCCCAGCCGCCTTTCTCGGGCCAGTCAGG
GGCTGGATCAGACTGTAGGCCCCAACAGGGTGTCCCTGTGGCCTAATAACAAGGTCCACCCCAGCAGCAC
TCTCGAGATCGATATGGTGAGCAAGGGCGAGGAGCTGTTCACCGGGGTGGTGCCCATCCTGGTCGAGCTG
GACGGCGACGTAAACGGCCACAAGTTCAGCGTGTCCGGCGAGGGCGAGGGCGATGCCACCTACGGCAAGC
TGACCCTGAAGTTCATCTGCACCACCGGCAAGCTGCCCGTGCCCTGGCCCACCCTCGTGACCACCCTGAC
CTACGGCGTGCAGTGCTTCAGCCGCTACCCCGACCACATGAAGCAGCACGACTTCTTCAAGTCCGCCATG
CCCGAAGGCTACGTCCAGGAGCGCACCATCTTCTTCAAGGACGACGGCAACTACAAGACCCGCGCCGAGG
TGAAGTTCGAGGGCGACACCCTGGTGAACCGCATCGAGCTGAAGGGCATCGACTTCAAGGAGGACGGCAA
CATCCTGGGGCACAAGCTGGAGTACAACTACAACAGCCACAACGTCTATATCATGGCCGACAAGCAGAAG
AACGGCATCAAGGTGAACTTCAAGATCCGCCACAACATCGAGGACGGCAGCGTGCAGCTCGCCGACCACT
ACCAGCAGAACACCCCCATCGGCGACGGCCCCGTGCTGCTGCCCGACAACCACTACCTGAGCACCCAGTC
CGCCCTGAGCAAAGACCCCAACGAGAAGCGCGATCACATGGTCCTGCTGGAGTTCGTGACCGCCGCCGGG
ATCACTCTCGGCATGGACGAGCTGTACAAGATCGATATGTACCCATACGATGTTCCAGATTACGCTGGCT
ATCCCTATGACGTCCCGGACTATGCAGGATATCCATATGACGTTCCAGATTACGCTTAATCTAGAGGGCC
CTATTCTATAGTGTCACCTAAATGCTAGAGCTCGCTGATCAGCCTCGACTGTGCCTTCTAGTTGCCAGCC
ATCTGTTGTTTGCCCCTCCCCCGTGCCTTCCTTGACCCTGGAAGGTGCCACTCCCACTGTCCTTTCCTAA
TAAAATGAGGAAATTGCATCGCATTGTCTGAGTAGGTGTCATTCTATTCTGGGGGGTGGGGTGGGGCAGG
ACAGCAAGGGGGAGGATTGGGAAGACAATAGCAGGCATGCTGGGGATGCGGTGGGCTCTATGGCTTCTGA
GGCGGAAAGAACCAGCTGGGGCTCTAGGGGGTATCCCC
[124 nt withheld, positions 2629-2752]
C
[91 nt withheld, positions 2754-2844]
A
[49 nt withheld, positions 2846-2894]
CCTTTGACGTTGGAGTCCACGTTCTTT
[37 nt withheld, positions 2922-2958]
ACCCTATCTCGGTCTATTCTTTTGATTTATAAGGGATTTTGCCGATTTCGGCCTATTGGTTAAAAAATGA
GCTGATTTAACAAAAATTTAACGCGAATTAATTCTGTGGAATGTGTGTCAGTTAGGGTGTGGAAAGTCCC
CAGGCTCCCCAGCAGGCAGAAGTATGCAAAGCATGCATCTCAATTAGTCAGCAACCAGGTGTGGAAAGTC
CCCAGGCTCCCCAGCAGGCAGAAGTATGCAAAGCATGCATCTCAATTAGTCAGCAACCATAGTCCCGCCC
CTAACTCCGCCCATCCCGCCCCTAACTCCGCCCAGTTCCGCCCATTCTCCGCCCCATGGCTGACTAATTT
TTTTTATTTATGCAGAGGCCGAGGCCGCCTCTGCCTCTGAGCTATTCCAGAAGTAGTGAGGAGGCTTTTT
TGGAGGCCTAGGCTTTTGCAAAAAGCTCCCGGGAGCTTGTATATCCATTTTCGGATCTGATCAAGAGACA
GGATGAGGATCGTTTCGCATGATTGAACAAGATGGATTGCACGCAGGTTCTCCGGCCGCTTGGGTGGAGA
GGCTATTCGGCTATGACTGGGCACAACAGACAATCGGCTGCTCTGATGCCGCCGTGTTCCGGCTGTCAGC
GCAGGGGCGCCCGGTTCTTTTTGTCAAGACCGACCTGTCCGGTGCCCTGAATGAACTGCAGGACGAGGCA
GCGCGGCTATCGTGGCTGGCCACGACGGGCGTTCCTTGCGCAGCTGTGCTCGACGTTGTCACTGAAGCGG
GAAGGGACTGGCTGCTATTGGGCGAAGTGCCGGGGCAGGATCTCCTGTCATCTCACCTTGCTCCTGCCGA
GAAAGTATCCATCATGGCTGATGCAATGCGGCGGCTGCATACGCTTGATCCGGCTACCTGCCCATTCGAC
CACCAAGCGAAACATCGCATCGAGCGAGCACGTACTCGGATGGAAGCCGGTCTTGTCGATCAGGATGATC
TGGACGAAGAGCATCAGGGGCTCGCGCCAGCCGAACTGTTCGCCAGGCTCAAGGCGCGCATGCCCGACGG
CGAGGATCTCGTCGTGACCCATGGCGATGCCTGCTTGCCGAATATCATGGTGGAAAATGGCCGCTTTTCT
GGATTCATCGACTGTGGCCGGCTGGGTGTGGCGGACCGCTATCAGGACATAGCGTTGGCTACCCGTGATA
TTGCTGAAGAGCTTGGCGGCGAATGGGCTGACCGCTTCCTCGTGCTTTACGGTATCGCCGCTCCCGATTC
GCAGCGCATCGCCTTCTATCGCCTTCTTGACGAGTTCTTCTGAGCGGGACTCTGGGGTTCGAAATGACCG
ACCAAGCGACGCCCAACCTGCCATCACGAGATTTCGATTCCACCGCCGCCTTCTATGAAAGGTTGGGCTT
CGGAATCGTTTTCCGGGACGCCGGCTGGATGATCCTCCAGCGCGGGGATCTCATGCTGGAGTTCTTCGCC
CACCCCAACTTGTTTATTGCAGCTTATAATGGTTACAAATAAAGCAATAGCATCACAAATTTCACAAATA
AAGCATTTTTTTCACTGCATTCTAGTTGTGGTTTGTCCAAACTCATCAATGTATCTTATCATGTCTGTAT
ACCGTCGACCTCTAGCTAGAGCTTGGCGTAATCATGGTCATAGCTGTTTCCTGTGTGAAATTGTTATCCG
CTCACAATTCCACACAACATACGAGCCGGAAGCATAAAGTGTAAAGCCTGGGGTGCCTAATGAGTGAGCT
AACTCACATTAATTGCGTTGCGCTCACTGCCCGCTTTCCAGTCGGGAAACCTGTCGTGCCAGCTGCATTA
ATGAATCGGCCAACGCGCGGGGAGAGGCGGTTTGCGTATTGGGCGCTCTTCCGCTTCCTCGCTCACTGAC
TCGCTGCGCTCGGTCGTTCGGCTGCGGCGAGCGGTATCAGCTCACTCAAAGGCGGTAATACGGTTATCCA
CAGAATCAGGGGATAACGCAGGAAAGAACATGTGAGCAAAAGGCCAGCAAAAGGCCAGGAACCGTAAAAA
GGCCGCGTTGCTGGCGTTTTTCCATAGGCTCCGCCCCCCTGACGAGCATCACAAAAATCGACGCTCAAGT
CAGAGGTGGCGAAACCCGACAGGACTATAAAGATACCAGGCGTTTCCCCCTGGAAGCTCCCTCGTGCGCT
CTCCTGTTCCGACCCTGCCGCTTACCGGATACCTGTCCGCCTTTCTCCCTTCGGGAAGCGTGGCGCTTTC
TCATAGCTCACGCTGTAGGTATCTCAGTTCGGTGTAGGTCGTTCGCTCCAAGCTGGGCTGTGTGCACGAA
CCCCCCGTTCAGCCCGACCGCTGCGCCTTATCCGGTAACTATCGTCTTGAGTCCAACCCGGTAAGACACG
ACTTATCGCCACTGGCAGCAGCCACTGGTAACAGGATTAGCAGAGCGAGGTATGTAGGCGGTGCTACAGA
GTTCTTGAAGTGGTGGCCTAACTACGGCTACACTAGAAGAACAGTATTTGGTATCTGCGCTCTGCTGAAG
CCAGTTACCTTCGGAAAAAGAGTTGGTAGCTCTTGATCCGGCAAACAAACCACCGCTGGTAGCGGTGGTT
TTTTTGTTTGCAAGCAGCAGATTACGCGCAGAAAAAAAGGATCTCAAGAAGATCCTTTGATCTTTTCTAC
GGGGTCTGACGCTCAGTGGAACGAAAACTCACGTTAAGGGATTTTGGTCATGAGATTATCAAAAAGGATC
TTCACCTAGATCCTTTTAAATTAAAAATGAAGTTTTAAATCAATCTAAAGTATATATGAGTAAACTTGGT
CTGACAGTTACCAATGCTTAATCAGTGAGGCACCTATCTCAGCGATCTGTCTATTTCGTTCATCCATAGT
TGCCTGACTCCCCGTCGTGTAGATAACTACGATACGGGAGGGCTTACCATCTGGCCCCAGTGCTGCAATG
ATACCGCGAGACCCACGCTCACCGGCTCCAGATTTATCAGCAATAAACCAGCCAGCCGGAAGGGCCGAGC
GCAGAAGTGGTCCTGCAACTTTATCCGCCTCCATCCAGTCTATTAATTGTTGCCGGGAAGCTAGAGTAAG
TAGTTCGCCAGTTAATAGTTTGCGCAACGTTGTTGCCATTGCTACAGGCATCGTGGTGTCACGCTCGTCG
TTTGGTATGGCTTCATTCAGCTCCGGTTCCCAACGATCAAGGCGAGTTACATGATCCCCCATGTTGTGCA
AAAAAGCGGTTAGCTCCTTCGGTCCTCCGATCGTTGTCAGAAGTAAGTTGGCCGCAGTGTTATCACTCAT
GGTTATGGCAGCACTGCATAATTCTCTTACTGTCATGCCATCCGTAAGATGCTTTTCTGTGACTGGTGAG
TACTCAACCAAGTCATTCTGAGAATAGTGTATGCGGCGACCGAGTTGCTCTTGCCCGGCGTCAATACGGG
ATAATACCGCGCCACATAGCAGAACTTTAAAAGTGCTCATCATTGGAAAACGTTCTTCGGGGCGAAAACT
CTCAAGGATCTTACCGCTGTTGAGATCCAGTTCGATGTAACCCACTCGTGCACCCAACTGATCTTCAGCA
TCTTTTACTTTCACCAGCGTTTCTGGGTGAGCAAAAACAGGAAGGCAAAATGCCGCAAAAAAGGGAATAA
GGGCGACACGGAAATGTTGAATACTCATACTCTTCCTTTTTCAATATTATTGAAGCATTTATCAGGGTTA
TTGTCTCATGAGCGGATACATATTTGAATGTATTTAGAAAAATAAACAAATAGGGGTTCCGCGCACATTT
CCCCGAAAAGTGCCACCTGACGTC
Features (pLannotate 1.2.2; 23 found; start..end, strand, type, name):
     28..80      -  misc_feature   bom (fragment): basis of mobility region from pBR322
    235..614     +  enhancer       CMV enhancer: human cytomegalovirus immediate early enhancer
    615..818     +  promoter       CMV promoter: human cytomegalovirus (CMV) immediate early promoter
    814..847     +  LTR            5' LTR (truncated) (fragment): truncated 5' long terminal repeat (LTR) from HIV-1
    863..881     +  promoter       T7 promoter: promoter for bacteriophage T7 RNA polymerase
    938..1471    +  CDS            Pkd1 (fragment): PKD1_MOUSE - Experimental evidence at protein level: Swiss-Prot protein existence level 1. Component of a heteromeric calcium-permeable ion channel formed by PKD1 and PKD2 that is activated by interaction between PKD1 and a Wnt family member, such as WNT3A and WNT9B. Both PKD1 and PKD2 are required for channel activity (By similarity). Involved in renal tubulogenesis (PubMed:24939912). Involved in fluid-flow mechanosensation by the primary cilium in renal epithelium (PubMed:12514735). Acts as a regulator of cilium length, together with PKD2 (PubMed:20096584). The dynamic control of cilium leng
   1484..2200    +  CDS            EGFP: EGFP is a basic (constitutively fluorescent) green fluorescent protein published in 1996, derived from Aequorea victoria. It is reported to be a rapidly-maturing weak dimer with moderate acid sensitivity.
   2210..2236    +  CDS            3xHA (fragment): three tandem HA epitope tags
   2315..2333    -  promoter       SP6 promoter: promoter for bacteriophage SP6 RNA polymerase
   2359..2583    +  polyA_signal   bGH poly(A) signal: bovine growth hormone polyadenylation signal
   2587..2608    +  promoter       SV40 promoter (fragment): SV40 enhancer and early promoter
   2629..3057    +  rep_origin     f1 ori (sequence partly withheld): f1 bacteriophage origin of replication; arrow indicates direction of (+) strand synthesis
   3071..3400    +  promoter       SV40 promoter: SV40 enhancer and early promoter
   3467..4258    +  CDS            neo: KKA2_KLEPN - Also known as kan, nptII. Experimental evidence at protein level: Swiss-Prot protein existence level 1. Resistance to kanamycin, neomycin, paromomycin, ribostamycin, butirosin and gentamicin B. From Klebsiella pneumoniae.
   4282..4440    +  CDS            ble (fragment): BLE_KLEPN - Experimental evidence at protein level: Swiss-Prot protein existence level 1. Binding protein with a strong affinity to the bleomycin family of antibiotics. Binds to CL990; an antimitotic-antibiotic compound. From Klebsiella pneumoniae.
   4435..4556    +  polyA_signal   SV40 poly(A) signal: SV40 polyadenylation signal
   4629..4645    -  protein_bind   lac operator: The lac repressor binds to the lac operator to inhibit transcription in E. coli. This inhibition can be relieved by adding lactose or isopropyl-β-D-thiogalactopyranoside (IPTG). lac repressor encoded by lacI
   4653..4683    -  promoter       lac promoter: promoter for the E. coli lac operon
   4698..4719    -  protein_bind   CAP binding site: CAP binding activates transcription in the presence of cAMP. E. coli catabolite activator protein
   4732..4824    -  CDS            lacI (fragment): lac repressor; lacI; The lac repressor binds to the lac operator to inhibit transcription in E. coli. This inhibition can be relieved by adding lactose or isopropyl-β-D-thiogalactopyranoside (IPTG).
   5007..5595    -  rep_origin     ori: high-copy-number ColE1/pMB1/pBR322/pUC origin of replication
   5766..6626    -  CDS            AmpR: β-lactamase; bla; confers resistance to ampicillin, carbenicillin, and related antibiotics
   6627..6731    -  promoter       AmpR promoter: bla
