[The description below was written by a language model from this plasmid's Addgene catalogue record and pLannotate feature annotations shown in this document.]
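Description:
pcDNA3-mPC1_4119-eGFP-3HA is a mammalian expression plasmid of about 6.8 kb, built on a modified pcDNA3.1 backbone, that expresses the cytoplasmic C-terminal tail of mouse polycystin-1 (PC1, the Pkd1 gene product), spanning amino acids 4119 to 4293. It is propagated in E. coli from a high-copy ColE1/pUC-type origin under ampicillin selection (AmpR with its own promoter). An f1 origin is also present. For selection in mammalian cells, an SV40 early promoter drives a neomycin phosphotransferase gene followed by an SV40 polyadenylation signal, conferring G418 resistance. The automated annotation also reports short fragments of bom, a lac promoter/operator region, lacI, ble and an HIV-1 LTR. These appear to be backbone remnants or partial matches rather than functional modules.

The expression cassette consists of the human CMV immediate-early enhancer and promoter, the Pkd1 fragment cloned between EcoRI and XhoI sites, and a bovine growth hormone polyadenylation signal. The Pkd1 coding segment is followed by EGFP and then an HA epitope tag, matching the C-terminal eGFP-3HA fusion listed in the catalogue. The annotation detects only a fragment of the 3xHA element. The stated insert size of 1350 bp is consistent with the PC1 tail plus the tags rather than the Pkd1 portion alone. T7 and SP6 promoters flank the insert, as is usual for this backbone.

The GFP moiety allows the fragment's subcellular localisation to be imaged in live or fixed cells, and the HA epitopes support immunodetection or pull-down. The associated study examined a polycystin-1 cleavage product that localises to the mitochondrial matrix and affects mitochondrial morphology and function when heterologously expressed, so this construct suits such localisation and functional experiments.
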