Addgene plasmid #108393: pcDNA3-mPC1_4119-eGFP-3HA
Purpose: Express cytoplasmic tail mouse PC1 from amino acid 4119 to 4293
Depositing lab: Gregory Germino. Depositing organization: National Institute of Diabetes & Digestive & Kidney Diseases (NIDDK). Publication: A cleavage product of Polycystin-1 is a mitochondrial matrix protein that affects mitochondria morphology and function when heterologously expressed. Lin CC, Kurashige M, Liu Y, Terabayashi T, Ishimoto Y, Wang T, Choudhary V, Hobbs R, Liu LK, Lee PH, Outeda P, Zhou F, Restifo NP, Watnick T, Kawano H, Horie S, Prinz W, Xu H, Menezes LF, Germino GG. Sci Rep. 2018 Feb 9;8(1):2743. doi: 10.1038/s41598-018-20856-6. PubMed 29426897.
Backbone
  Vector backbone: modified pcDNA3.1
  Backbone manufacturer: Invitrogen
  Vector type: Mammalian Expression
  Selectable markers: Neomycin (select with G418)
Growth in bacteria
  Bacterial resistance: Ampicillin, 100 μg/mL
  Growth temperature: 37°C
  Growth strain: DH5alpha
  Copy number: High Copy
Gene/Insert
  Gene/Insert name: Pkd1 (alt names: polycystin 1; PC1)
  Species: M. musculus (mouse)
  Insert size (bp): 1350
  Entrez Gene: Pkd1 (a.k.a. PC1, mFLJ00285)
  Promoter: CMV
  Tag / fusion protein: eGFP-3HA (C terminal on insert)
  Cloning method: Restriction Enzyme; 5′ cloning site EcoRI (not destroyed); 3′ cloning site XhoI (not destroyed)
Terms and licenses: Academic/Nonprofit Terms; Industry Terms: Not Available to Industry
How to cite: pcDNA3-mPC1_4119-eGFP-3HA was a gift from Gregory Germino (Addgene plasmid # 108393 ; http://n2t.net/addgene:108393 ; RRID:Addgene_108393)
